>Addgene plasmid #11374 | pBABE puro mouse IRS-1 myc | addgene full sequence | sequence record 177253 | Addgene NGS Result
GGTCTCCTCTGAGTGATTGACTACCCGTCAGCGGGGGTCTTTCACATGCAGCATGTATCAAAATTAATTT
GGTTTTTTTTCTTAAGTATTTACATTAAATGGCCATAGTTGCATTAATGAATCGGCCAACGCGCGGGGAG
AGGCGGTTTGCGTATTGGGCGCTCTTCCGCTTCCTCGCTCACTGACTCGCTGCGCTCGGTCGTTCGGCTG
CGGCGAGCGGTATCAGCTCACTCAAAGGCGGTAATACGGTTATCCACAGAATCAGGGGATAACGCAGGAA
AGAACATGTGAGCAAAAGGCCAGCAAAAGGCCAGGAACCGTAAAAAGGCCGCGTTGCTGGCGTTTTTCCA
TAGGCTCCGCCCCCCTGACGAGCATCACAAAAATCGACGCTCAAGTCAGAGGTGGCGAAACCCGACAGGA
CTATAAAGATACCAGGCGTTTCCCCCTGGAAGCTCCCTCGTGCGCTCTCCTGTTCCGACCCTGCCGCTTA
CCGGATACCTGTCCGCCTTTCTCCCTTCGGGAAGCGTGGCGCTTTCTCATAGCTCACGCTGTAGGTATCT
CAGTTCGGTGTAGGTCGTTCGCTCCAAGCTGGGCTGTGTGCACGAACCCCCCGTTCAGCCCGACCGCTGC
GCCTTATCCGGTAACTATCGTCTTGAGTCCAACCCGGTAAGACACGACTTATCGCCACTGGCAGCAGCCA
CTGGTAACAGGATTAGCAGAGCGAGGTATGTAGGCGGTGCTACAGAGTTCTTGAAGTGGTGGCCTAACTA
CGGCTACACTAGAAGAACAGTATTTGGTATCTGCGCTCTGCTGAAGCCAGTTACCTTCGGAAAAAGAGTT
GGTAGCTCTTGATCCGGCAAACAAACCACCGCTGGTAGCGGTGGTTTTTTTGTTTGCAAGCAGCAGATTA
CGCGCAGAAAAAAAGGATCTCAAGAAGATCCTTTGATCTTTTCTACGGGGTCTGACGCTCAGTGGAACGA
AAACTCACGTTAAGGGATTTTGGTCATGAGATTATCAAAAAGGATCTTCACCTAGATCCTTTTGCGGCCG
CAAATCAATCTAAAGTATATATGAGTAAACTTGGTCTGACAGTTACCAATGCTTAATCAGTGAGGCACCT
ATCTCAGCGATCTGTCTATTTCGTTCATCCATAGTTGCCTGACTCCCCGTCGTGTAGATAACTACGATAC
GGGAGGGCTTACCATCTGGCCCCAGTGCTGCAATGATACCGCGAGACCCACGCTCACCGGCTCCAGATTT
ATCAGCAATAAACCAGCCAGCCGGAAGGGCCGAGCGCAGAAGTGGTCCTGCAACTTTATCCGCCTCCATC
CAGTCTATTAATTGTTGCCGGGAAGCTAGAGTAAGTAGTTCGCCAGTTAATAGTTTGCGCAACGTTGTTG
CCATTGCTACAGGCATCGTGGTGTCACGCTCGTCGTTTGGTATGGCTTCATTCAGCTCCGGTTCCCAACG
ATCAAGGCGAGTTACATGATCCCCCATGTTGTGCAAAAAAGCGGTTAGCTCCTTCGGTCCTCCGATCGTT
GTCAGAAGTAAGTTGGCCGCAGTGTTATCACTCATGGTTATGGCAGCACTGCATAATTCTCTTACTGTCA
TGCCATCCGTAAGATGCTTTTCTGTGACTGGTGAGTACTCAACCAAGTCATTCTGAGAATAGTGTATGCG
GCGACCGAGTTGCTCTTGCCCGGCGTCAATACGGGATAATACCGCGCCACATAGCAGAACTTTAAAAGTG
CTCATCATTGGAAAACGTTCTTCGGGGCGAAAACTCTCAAGGATCTTACCGCTGTTGAGATCCAGTTCGA
TGTAACCCACTCGTGCACCCAACTGATCTTCAGCATCTTTTACTTTCACCAGCGTTTCTGGGTGAGCAAA
AACAGGAAGGCAAAATGCCGCAAAAAAGGGAATAAGGGCGACACGGAAATGTTGAATACTCATACTCTTC
CTTTTTCAATATTATTGAAGCATTTATCAGGGTTATTGTCTCATGAGCGGATACATATTTGAATGTATTT
AGAAAAATAAACAAATAGGGGTTCCGCGCACATTTCCCCGAAAAGTGCCACCTGCAGCCTGAATATGGGC
CAAACAGGATATCTGTGGTAAGCAGTTCCTGCCCCGGCTCAGGGCCAAGAACAGATGGAACAGCTGAATA
TGGGCCAAACAGGATATCTGTGGTAAGCAGTTCCTGCCCCGGCTCAGGGCCAAGAACAGATGGTCCCCAG
ATGCGGTCCAGCCCTCAGCAGTTTCTAGAGAACCATCAGATGTTTCCAGGGTGCCCCAAGGACCTGAAAT
GACCCTGTGCCTTATTTGAACTAACCAATCAGTTCGCTTCTCGCTTCTGTTCGCGCGCTTCTGCTCCCCG
AGCTCAATAAAAGAGCCCACAACCCCTCACTCGGGGCGCCAGTCCTCCGATTGACTGAGTCGCCCGGGTA
CCCGTGTATCCAATAAACCCTCTTGCAGTTGCATCCGACTTGTGGTCTCGCTGTTCCTTGGGAGGGTCTC
CTCTGAGTGATTGACTACCCGTCAGCGGGGGTCTTTCATTTGGGGGCTCGTCCGGGATCGGGAGACCCCT
GCCCAGGGACCACCGACCCACCACCGGGAGGCAAGCTGGCCAGCAACTTATCTGTGTCTGTCCGATTGTC
TAGTGTCTATGACTGATTTTATGCGCCTGCGTCGGTACTAGTTAGCTAACTAGCTCTGTATCTGGCGGAC
CCGTGGTGGAACTGACGAGTTCTGAACACCCGGCCGCAACCCTGGGAGACGTCCCAGGGACTTTGGGGGC
CGTTTTTGTGGCCCGACCTGAGGAAGGGAGTCGATGTGGAATCCGACCCCGTCAGGATATGTGGTTCTGG
TAGGAGACGAGAACCTAAAACAGTTCCCGCCTCCGTCTGAATTTTTGCTTTCGGTTTGGAACCGAAGCCG
CGCGTCTTGTCTGCTGCAGCGCTGCAGCATCGTTCTGTGTTGTCTCTGTCTGACTGTGTTTCTGTATTTG
TCTGAAAATTAGGGCCAGACTGTTACCACTCCCTTAAGTTTGACCTTAGGTCACTGGAAAGATGTCGAGC
GGATCGCTCACAACCAGTCGGTAGATGTCAAGAAGAGACGTTGGGTTACCTTCTGCTCTGCAGAATGGCC
AACCTTTAACGTCGGATGGCCGCGAGACGGCACCTTTAACCGAGACCTCATCACCCAGGTTAAGATCAAG
GTCTTTTCACCTGGCCCGCATGGACACCCAGACCAGGTCCCCTACATCGTGACCTGGGAAGCCTTGGCTT
TTGACCCCCCTCCCTGGGTCAAGCCCTTTGTACACCCTAAGCCTCCGCCTCCTCTTCCTCCATCCGCCCC
GTCTCTCCCCCTTGAACCTCCTCGTTCGACCCCGCCTCGATCCTCCCTTTATCCAGCCCTCACTCCTTCT
CTAGGCGCCGGCCGGATCCGCATGCGAGCTCGAGCATGGCGAGCCCTCCGGATACCGATGGCTTCTCAGA
CGTGCGCAAGGTGGGCTACCTGCGCAAGCCCAAGAGTATGCATAAGCGCTTTTTCGTGCTGCGGGCGGCC
AGCGAGGCCGGGGGCCCAGCGCGCCTGGAGTATTATGAGAACGAGAAGAAGTGGCGGCACAAGTCGAGCG
CCCCCAAACGCTCGATCCCCCTCGAGAGCTGTTTCAACATCAACAAGCGGGCTGACTCCAAGAACAAGCA
CCTGGTGGCTCTCTACACCCGAGACGAACACTTTGCCATTGCCGCGGATAGCGAGGCTGAGCAAGACAGC
TGGTACCAGGCTCTTCTGCAGCTGCATAATCGGGCAAAGGCCCACCATGACGGGGCTGGAGGAGGCTGCG
GCGGTAGCTGCAGCGGCAGCTCTGGCGTTGGAGAGGCAGGGGAGGACTTGAGCTATGACACGGGTCCAGG
ACCCGCGTTCAAGGAGGTCTGGCAGGTTATCCTGAAACCCAAGGGCCTGGGTCAGACAAAGAACCTGATT
GGCATCTACCGCCTCTGCCTGACCAGCAAGACCATCAGCTTTGTGAAGCTGAACTCCGAGGCAGCCGCTG
TGGTGCTGCAGCTGATGAATATCAGACGCTGTGGCCACTCAGAGAACTTCTTCTTCATCGAGGTGGGGCG
TTCCGCTGTGACAGGGCCTGGCGAGTTCTGGATGCAAGTGGATGACTCCGTGGTGGCCCAGAACATGCAT
GAGACCATTCTAGAGGCAATGAGGGCCATGAGCGATGAGTTTCGCCCTCGCAGCAAAAGCCAGTCTTCAT
CCAGTTGCTCCAACCCCATCAGCGTTCCCCTGCGCAGGCACCATCTCAACAACCCTCCACCCAGCCAGGT
GGGACTGACTCGGAGATCTCGAACTGAGAGCATCACTGCCACCTCCCCTGCCAGTATGGTGGGTGGGAAA
CCAGGTTCCTTCCGGGTGCGTGCCTCCAGCGATGGCGAAGGCACCATGTCCCGTCCAGCATCAGTGGATG
GCAGTCCTGTGAGCCCTAGCACCAACAGGACCCACGCCCATCGGCATCGAGGCAGCTCCAGGCTGCACCC
CCCACTCAACCACAGCCGCTCCATCCCCATGCCTTCTTCTAGATGCTCACCTTCAGCCACCAGCCCAGTG
AGTCTGTCATCTAGTAGTACCAGTGGCCATGGCTCCACTTCAGACTGTCTCTTCCCGAGGCGCTCTAGTG
CTTCCGTGTCCGGTTCGCCTAGCGATGGCGGTTTCATCTCTTCTGATGAGTATGGTTCTAGTCCCTGCGA
TTTCCGAAGTTCCTTCCGCAGTGTCACCCCAGATTCCCTGGGGCACACCCCACCAGCCAGGGGTGAGGAG
GAGCTGAGCAATTATATCTGCATGGGTGGCAAGGGAGCCTCCACCTTGGCTGCTCCCAATGGCCACTACA
TTTTGTCTAGGGGTGGCAACGGCCATCGCTACATCCCAGGTGCTAACTTGGGGACAAGCCCAGCGCTGCC
TGGAGATGAAGCCGCGGGTGCAGCAGATCTGGATAACCGGTTTCGAAAGAGAACTCACTCCGCAGGCACA
TCTCCTACCATTTCCCATCAGAAGACCCCCTCACAGTCTTCAGTGGCTTCTATTGAGGAATATACAGAGA
TGATGCCCGCTGCCTACCCACCAGGAGGTGGCAGTGGAGGCCGACTGCCCGGCTACCGGCATTCCGCCTT
CGTGCCCACCCACTCCTATCCCGAAGAGGGTCTAGAGATGCACCACTTGGAACGTCGTGGAGGCCACCAC
CGTCCAGACACCTCCAACCTCCACACTGATGATGGCTATATGCCCATGTCTCCTGGGGTGGCTCCAGTGC
CCAGCAACCGCAAAGGAAATGGGGACTATATGCCCATGAGCCCCAAGAGTGTATCTGCCCCACAGCAGAT
CATTAACCCCATCAGACGCCACCCACAGAGAGTGGACCCCAATGGCTACATGATGATGTCACCCAGTGGT
AGTTGCTCCCCTGACATTGGAGGTGGGTCCAGCAGCAGTAGCAGCATCAGCGCAGCCCCTTCTGGGAGCA
GCTATGGGAAGCCATGGACAAATGGAGTAGGGGGGCACCATACTCATGCCCTTCCTCATGCCAAACCTCC
TGTTGAGAGTGGTGGCGGTAAGCTCTTGCCTTGCACAGGTGACTACATGAACATGTCCCCAGTGGGAGAT
TCCAACACCAGCAGCCCCTCAGAATGCTACTATGGCCCAGAAGATCCCCAGCACAAGCCGGTCCTCTCTT
ACTACTCATTGCCAAGGTCCTTTAAGCACACCCAGCGCCCTGGAGAGCCAGAGGAGGGTGCCAGGCACCA
GCATCTTCGTCTCTCTTCTAGCTCTGGACGCCTTCGCTATACCGCAACTGCCGAAGATTCCTCCTCTTCT
ACCAGCAGCGACAGTCTGGGTGGGGGTTACTGTGGGGCTAGGCCAGAGTCAAGCCTCACACATCCCCACC
ACCATGTCTTGCAGCCCCACCTGCCTCGAAAGGTAGACACAGCTGCACAGACCAACAGCCGCCTGGCTCG
ACCCACAAGGCTGTCCTTGGGGGATCCCAAGGCAAGCACCTTACCCCGGGTTCGAGAGCAGCAACAGCAG
CAGCAGTCTTCCCTGCACCCTCCCGAGCCCAAAAGCCCAGGAGAATATGTGAATATTGAATTCGGGAGCG
GCCAGCCTGGCTATTTAGCTGGCCCTGCAACTTCCCGTAGCTCTCCTTCAGTTCGATGTCCACCCCAGCT
CCACCCAGCTCCTAGAGAAGAGACTGGCTCGGAAGAGTACATGAACATGGACTTGGGGCCAGGCCGGAGG
GCAACCTGGCAGGAGAGTGGTGGAGTTGAGTTGGGCAGAATAGGCCCTGCACCTCCGGGGTCTGCTACGG
TTTGCAGGCCAACCCGTTCGGTGCCAAATAGCCGTGGTGACTACATGACCATGCAGATAGGTTGTCCTCG
TCAAAGCTATGTGGATACCTCACCAGTGGCCCCAGTCAGCTATGCTGACATGCGGACAGGCATTGCTGCA
GAGAAGGCGAGCCTGCCTAGACCCACAGGAGCTGCTCCTCCTCCATCCTCCACAGCCTCTTCTTCTGTTA
CACCTCAAGGAGCCACCGCTGAGCAAGCTACTCACTCTTCCTTGCTGGGAGGCCCTCAGGGACCTGGGGG
CATGAGTGCATTCACCAGGGTGAACCTCAGTCCCAACCATAACCAGAGTGCCAAAGTGATTCGCGCAGAC
ACTCAAGGGTGCCGGAGGAGGCATAGCTCTGAGACCTTCTCAGCACCTACTCGGGCTGGCAATACGGTGC
CCTTTGGAGCAGGGGCTGCAGTAGGGGGCAGCGGCGGTGGTGGTGGTGGCGGCAGTGAGGATGTAAAACG
CCACAGCTCTGCATCCTTTGAGAATGTGTGGCTGAGACCTGGGGATCTAGGGGGAGTCTCCAAGGAGTCG
GCTCCAGTGTGTGGGGCTGCTGGGGGTTTGGAGAAGAGTCTTAACTACATAGACCTGGATTTGGCCAAGG
AGCGCTCTCAGGACTGCCCCTCTCAACAGCAGTCCCTACCACCCCCTCCCCCTCACCAGCCCTTAGGCAG
CAATGAGGGCAACTCCCCAAGACGCTCCAGTGAGGATTTAAGCAACTATGCCAGCATCAGCTTCCAGAAG
CAGCCAGAGGATCGTCAAGTTAACGAGCAAAAGCTAATTAGCGAGGAGGACCTTTAGGTCGACCCTGTGG
AATGTGTGTCAGTTAGGGTGTGGAAAGTCCCCAGGCTCCCCAGCAGGCAGAAGTATGCAAAGCATGCATC
TCAATTAGTCAGCAACCAGGTGTGGAAAGTCCCCAGGCTCCCCAGCAGGCAGAAGTATGCAAAGCATGCA
TCTCAATTAGTCAGCAACCATAGTCCCGCCCCTAACTCCGCCCATCCCGCCCCTAACTCCGCCCAGTTCC
GCCCATTCTCCGCCCCATGGCTGACTAATTTTTTTTATTTATGCAGAGGCCGAGGCCGCCTCGGCCTCTG
AGCTATTCCAGAAGTAGTGAGGAGGCTTTTTTGGAGGCCTAGGCTTTTGCAAAAAGCTTACCATGACCGA
GTACAAGCCCACGGTGCGCCTCGCCACCCGCGACGACGTCCCCAGGGCCGTACGCACCCTCGCCGCCGCG
TTCGCCGACTACCCCGCCACGCGCCACACCGTCGATCCGGACCGCCACATCGAGCGGGTCACCGAGCTGC
AAGAACTCTTCCTCACGCGCGTCGGGCTCGACATCGGCAAGGTGTGGGTCGCGGACGACGGCGCCGCGGT
GGCGGTCTGGACCACGCCGGAGAGCGTCGAAGCGGGGGCGGTGTTCGCCGAGATCGGCCCGCGCATGGCC
GAGTTGAGCGGTTCCCGGCTGGCCGCGCAGCAACAGATGGAAGGCCTCCTGGCGCCGCACCGGCCCAAGG
AGCCCGCGTGGTTCCTGGCCACCGTCGGCGTCTCGCCCGACCACCAGGGCAAGGGTCTGGGCAGCGCCGT
CGTGCTCCCCGGAGTGGAGGCGGCCGAGCGCGCCGGGGTGCCCGCCTTCCTGGAGACCTCCGCGCCCCGC
AACCTCCCCTTCTACGAGCGGCTCGGCTTCACCGTCACCGCCGACGTCGAGGTGCCCGAAGGACCGCGCA
CCTGGTGCATGACCCGCAAGCCCGGTGCCTGACGCCCGCCCCACGACCCGCAGCGCCCGACCGAAAGGAG
CGCACGACCCCATGCATCGATAAAATAAAAGATTTTATTTAGTCTCCAGAAAAAGGGGGGAATGAAAGAC
CCCACCTGTAGGTTTGGCAAGCTAGCTTAAGTAACGCCATTTTGCAAGGCATGGAAAAATACATAACTGA
GAATAGAGAAGTTCAGATCAAGGTCAGGAACAGATGGAACAGCTGAATATGGGCCAAACAGGATATCTGT
GGTAAGCAGTTCCTGCCCCGGCTCAGGGCCAAGAACAGATGGAACAGCTGAATATGGGCCAAACAGGATA
TCTGTGGTAAGCAGTTCCTGCCCCGGCTCAGGGCCAAGAACAGATGGTCCCCAGATGCGGTCCAGCCCTC
AGCAGTTTCTAGAGAACCATCAGATGTTTCCAGGGTGCCCCAAGGACCTGAAATGACCCTGTGCCTTATT
TGAACTAACCAATCAGTTCGCTTCTCGCTTCTGTTCGCGCGCTTCTGCTCCCCGAGCTCAATAAAAGAGC
CCACAACCCCTCACTCGGGGCGCCAGTCCTCCGATTGACTGAGTCGCCCGGGTACCCGTGTATCCAATAA
ACCCTCTTGCAGTTGCATCCGACTTGTGGTCTCGCTGTTCCTTGGGAG
Features (pLannotate 1.2.2; 12 found; start..end, strand, type, name):
    110..162     -  CDS            lacI (fragment): lac repressor; lacI; The lac repressor binds to the lac operator to inhibit transcription in E. coli. This inhibition can be relieved by adding lactose or isopropyl-β-D-thiogalactopyranoside (IPTG).
    345..933     -  rep_origin     ori: high-copy-number ColE1/pMB1/pBR322/pUC origin of replication
   1093..1953    -  CDS            AmpR: β-lactamase; bla; confers resistance to ampicillin, carbenicillin, and related antibiotics
   1954..2058    -  promoter       AmpR promoter: bla
   2089..2558    +  LTR            LTR: long terminal repeat from Moloney murine leukemia virus
   2682..2956    +  misc_feature   MESV Ψ (fragment): packaging signal of murine embryonic stem cell virus
   3023..3439    +  CDS            gag (truncated): truncated Moloney murine leukemia virus (MMLV) gag gene lacking the start codon
   3466..7158    +  CDS            Irs1: IRS1_MOUSE - Also known as Irs-1. Experimental evidence at protein level: Swiss-Prot protein existence level 1. May mediate the control of various cellular processes by insulin. When phosphorylated by the insulin receptor binds specifically to various cellular proteins containing SH2 domains such as phosphatidylinositol 3-kinase p85 subunit or GRB2. Activates phosphatidylinositol 3-kinase when bound to the regulatory p85 subunit (By similarity). From Mus musculus (Mouse).
   7214..7543    +  promoter       SV40 promoter: SV40 enhancer and early promoter
   7553..8152    +  CDS            PuroR: puromycin N-acetyltransferase; pac from Streptomyces alboniger; confers resistance to puromycin
   8251..8372    +  LTR            3' LTR (ΔU3) (fragment): self-inactivating 3' long terminal repeat (LTR) from Moloney murine leukemia virus
   8373..44      +  LTR            LTR (across the origin): long terminal repeat from Moloney murine leukemia virus
