[The description below was written by a language model from this plasmid's Addgene catalogue record and pLannotate feature annotations shown in this document.]
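Description:
pBABE puro mouse IRS-1 myc is a Moloney murine leukemia virus-based retroviral expression vector built on the pBABE puro backbone and carrying the mouse insulin receptor substrate 1 (Irs1) coding sequence. In bacteria it is maintained as a high-copy plasmid through a ColE1/pUC-type origin and selected with ampicillin via the β-lactamase gene and its own promoter. A short lacI fragment detected near the origin appears to be a backbone remnant with no stated function.

The retroviral cassette is bounded by MMLV long terminal repeats. Downstream of the 5′ LTR lie a packaging signal (annotated as an MESV Ψ fragment) and a truncated gag segment lacking its start codon, which together allow the genomic RNA to be encapsidated when the plasmid is introduced into a packaging cell line that supplies the viral proteins in trans. No separate internal promoter is annotated upstream of the insert, so Irs1 is expected to be transcribed from the 5′ LTR, as is usual for pBABE vectors. The insert was cloned between BamHI and SalI sites, both retained. It is recorded as carrying a C-terminal myc epitope tag for detection or immunoprecipitation, although the tag is not annotated separately in the feature table. Following the insert, an SV40 enhancer/early promoter drives puromycin N-acetyltransferase, permitting puromycin selection of stably transduced mammalian cells. The 3′ LTR region is annotated in two pieces, one matching a ΔU3 fragment, but an adjoining full LTR annotation spans the plasmid origin.

The construct is suited to stable retroviral expression of tagged IRS-1, an adaptor that links the activated insulin receptor to SH2-domain proteins such as PI 3-kinase p85 and GRB2. The associated publication concerns how IRS-3 and IRS-4 affect IRS-1- and IRS-2-mediated signaling.
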