Addgene plasmid #11374: pBABE puro mouse IRS-1 myc
Depositing lab: Ronald Kahn. Depositing organization: Joslin Diabetes Center. Publication: Insulin receptor substrate 3 (IRS-3) and IRS-4 impair IRS-1- and IRS-2-mediated signaling. Tsuruzoe K, Emkey R, Kriauciunas KM, Ueki K, Kahn CR. Mol Cell Biol. 2001 Jan . 21(1):26-38. 10.1128/MCB.21.1.26-38.2001 PubMed 11113178.
Backbone
  Vector backbone: pBABE puro
  Backbone manufacturer: pBABE-puro is available at Addgene
  Backbone size w/o insert (bp): 5169
  Vector type: Mammalian Expression, Retroviral
  Selectable markers: Puromycin
Growth in bacteria
  Bacterial resistance: Ampicillin, 100 μg/mL
  Growth temperature: 37°C
  Growth strain: DH5alpha
  Copy number: High Copy
Gene/Insert
  Gene/Insert name: IRS-1 (alt names: Insulin Receptor Substrate 1; IRS1)
  Species: M. musculus (mouse)
  Insert size (bp): 3740
  GenBank ID: NM_010570
  Entrez Gene: Irs1 (a.k.a. G972R, IRS-1)
  Tag / fusion protein: myc (C terminal on insert)
  Cloning method: Restriction Enzyme; 5′ cloning site BamHI (not destroyed); 3′ cloning site SalI (not destroyed)
  Sequencing primers: 5′ pBABE 5
Terms and licenses: Academic/Nonprofit Terms; Industry Terms: Not Available to Industry
Depositor comments: (Kahn lab plasmid name = pBabe puro IRS-1 Myc)
How to cite: pBABE puro mouse IRS-1 myc was a gift from Ronald Kahn (Addgene plasmid # 11374 ; http://n2t.net/addgene:11374 ; RRID:Addgene_11374)
