>Addgene plasmid #11374 | pBABE puro mouse IRS-1 myc | addgene partial sequence | sequence record 36798 | pBABE5'
TCGCATGCGAGCTCGAGCATGGCGAGCCCTCCGGATACCGATGGCTTCTCAGACGTGCGCAAGGTGGGCT
ACCTGCGCAAGCCCAAGAGTATGCATAAGCGCTTTTTCGTGCTGCGGGCGGCCAGCGAGGCCGGGGGCCC
AGCGCGCCTGGAGTATTATGAGAACGAGAAGAAGTGGCGGCACAAGTCGAGCGCCCCCAAACGCTCGATC
CCCCTCGAGAGCTGTTTCAACATCAACAAGCGGGCTGACTCCAAGAACAAGCACCTGGTGGCTCTCTACA
CCCGAGACGAACACTTTGCCATTGCCGCGGATAGCGAGGCTGAGCAAGACAGCTGGTACCAGGCTCTTCT
GCAGCTGCATAATCGGGCAAAGGCCCACCATGACGGGGCTGGAGGAGGCTGCGGCGGTAGCTGCAGCGGC
AGCTCTGGCGTTGGAGAGGCAGGGGAGGACTTGAGCTATGACACGGGTCCAGGACCCGCGTTCAAGGAGG
TCTGGCAGGTTATCCTGAAACCCAAGGGCCTGGGTCAGACAAAGAACCTGATTGGCATCTACCGCCTCTG
CCTGACCAGCAAGACCATCAGCTTTGTGAAGCTGAACTCCGAGGCAGCCGCTGTGGTGCTGCAGCTGATG
AATATCAGACGCTGTGGCCACTCAGAGAACTTCTTCTTCATCGAGGTGGGGCGTTCCGCTGTGACAGGGC
CTGGCGAGTTCTGGATGCAAGTGGATGACTCCGTGGTGGCCCAGAACATGCATGAGACCATTCTAGAGGC
AATGAGGGCCATGAGCGATGAGTTTCGCCCTCGCAGCAAAAGCCAGTCTTCATCCAGTTGCTCCAACCCC
ATCAGCGTTCCCCTGCGCAGGCACCATCTCAACAACCCTCCACC
