>Addgene plasmid #11374 | pBABE puro mouse IRS-1 myc | addgene partial sequence | sequence record 39840 | pBABE-3
TAGGTCCTCCTCGCTAATTAGCTTTTGCTCGTTAACTTGACGATCCTCTGGCTGCTTCTGGAAGCTGATG
CTGGCATAGTTGCTTAAATCCTCACTGGAGCGTCTTGGGGAGTTGCCCTCATTGCTGCCTAAGGGCTGGT
GAGGGGGAGGGGGTGGTAGGGACTGCTGTTGAGAGGGGCAGTCCTGAGAGCGCTCCTTGGCCAAATCCAG
GTCTATGTAGTTAAGACTCTTCTCCAAACCCCCAGCAGCCCCACACACTGGAGCCGACTCCTTGGAGACT
CCCCCTAGATCCCCAGGTCTCAGCCACACATTCTCAAAGGATGCAGAGCTGTGGCGTTTTACATCCTCAC
TGCCGCCACCACCACCACCGCCGCTGCCCCCTACTGCAGCCCCTGCTCCAAAGGGCACCGTATTGCCAGC
CCGAGTAGGTGCTGAGAAGGTCTCAGAGCTATGCCTCCTCCGGCACCCTTGAGTGTCTGCGCGAATCACT
TTGGCACTCTGGTTATGGTTGGGACTGAGGTTCACCCTGGTGAATGCACTCATGCCCCCAGGTCCCTGAG
GGCCTCCCAGCAAGGAAGAGTGAGTAGCTTGCTCAGCGGTGGCTCCTTGAGGTGTAACAGAAGAAGAGGC
TGTGGAGGATGGAGGAGGAGCAGCTCCTGT
